Addgene plasmid #160045: vYM112_PB-pEF1a-optiPIN2-HA(Hygro)
Purpose: For expressing the active auxin pump PIN2
Depositing lab: Michael Elowitz. Publication: Synthetic mammalian signaling circuits for robust cell population control. Ma Y, Budde MW, Mayalu MN, Zhu J, Lu AC, Murray RM, Elowitz MB. Cell. 2022 Mar 17;185(6):967-979.e12. doi: 10.1016/j.cell.2022.01.026. Epub 2022 Mar 1. PubMed 35235768.
Backbone
  Vector backbone: PiggyBac
  Backbone manufacturer: SYSTEM BIOSCIENCES
  Vector type: Mammalian Expression, Synthetic Biology
  Selectable markers: Hygromycin
Growth in bacteria
  Bacterial resistance: Ampicillin, 100 μg/mL
  Growth temperature: 30°C
  Growth strain: DH5alpha
  Copy number: High Copy
Gene/Insert
  Gene/Insert name: PIN2
  Species: A. thaliana (mustard weed)
  Insert size (bp): 1941
  Mutation: codon optimized
  GenBank ID: AF086907.1
  Promoter: pEF1s
  Tag / fusion protein: HA (C terminal on insert)
  Cloning method: Gibson Cloning
  Sequencing primers: 5′ taaggtagcgaaggtctgCGTAATG; 3′ agggataacagggtaatgaggtTTAtgcgtagtctggtacgtcgtacggatagccgc
Terms and licenses: Academic/Nonprofit Terms; Industry Terms: Not Available to Industry
How to cite: vYM112_PB-pEF1a-optiPIN2-HA(Hygro) was a gift from Michael Elowitz (Addgene plasmid # 160045 ; http://n2t.net/addgene:160045 ; RRID:Addgene_160045)
