[The description below was written by a language model from this plasmid's Addgene catalogue record and pLannotate feature annotations shown in this document.]
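Description:
vYM112_PB-pEF1a-optiPIN2-HA(Hygro) is a 9.6 kb PiggyBac transposon plasmid for stable expression in mammalian cells of PIN2, the auxin efflux carrier from Arabidopsis thaliana. It is maintained in E. coli through a high-copy ColE1/pUC-type origin with ampicillin resistance. It also carries an f1 phage origin and leftover lac promoter/operator, lacZα and lacI fragments from the cloning backbone. The annotation does not identify the PiggyBac terminal repeats. Two short stretches flanking the mammalian cassettes are annotated only as matches to a lambda phage portal protein, which look like spurious similarity hits or filler sequence rather than functional parts. The transposon design therefore rests on the catalogue entry and the construct name, not on annotated features.

The payload is a codon-optimised PIN2 coding sequence of 1,941 bp. It is driven by the strong constitutive human EF-1α promoter (written as pEF1s in the catalogue field and pEF1a in the name) and terminated by a bovine growth hormone polyadenylation signal. The catalogue records a C-terminal HA epitope tag for detecting the protein, although this tag is not separately annotated in the feature table. Downstream, an SV40 enhancer/early promoter drives a hygromycin phosphotransferase gene, followed by a short WPRE fragment and an SV40 poly(A) signal, so that cells carrying the construct can be selected with hygromycin.

In a PiggyBac system, the cargo is normally integrated into the genome when transposase is supplied in trans. The stated purpose is to express the active auxin pump PIN2. The construct comes from synthetic biology work on engineered mammalian signalling circuits for cell population control.
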