Features (pLannotate 1.2.2; 18 found; start..end, strand, type, name):
    230..818     -  rep_origin     ori: high-copy-number ColE1/pMB1/pBR322/pUC origin of replication
    989..1849    -  CDS            AmpR: β-lactamase; bla; confers resistance to ampicillin, carbenicillin, and related antibiotics
   1850..1954    -  promoter       AmpR promoter: bla
   2007..2435    -  rep_origin     f1 ori (sequence partly withheld): f1 bacteriophage origin of replication; arrow indicates direction of (+) strand synthesis
   2440..2595    -  CDS            lacZα (fragment): LacZα fragment of β-galactosidase; lacZ fragment
   2597..2716    +  CDS            B (fragment): PORTL_LAMBD - Experimental evidence at protein level: Swiss-Prot protein existence level 1. Forms the portal vertex of the capsid (PubMed:6228056, PubMed:6232391). This portal plays critical roles in head assembly, genome packaging, neck/tail attachment, and genome ejection (Probable). The portal protein multimerizes as a single ring-shaped homododecamer arranged around a central channel (PubMed:6232391). Binds to the terminase subunits to form the packaging machine (PubMed:7799432). From Escherichia phage lambda (Bacteriophage lambda).
   3228..4406    +  promoter       EF-1α promoter: strong constitutive promoter for human elongation factor EF-1α
   4465..6405    +  CDS            PIN2: PIN2_ARATH - Also known as AGR From Arabidopsis thaliana (Mouse-ear cress).
   6478..6685    +  polyA_signal   bGH poly(A) signal: bovine growth hormone polyadenylation signal
   6723..7052    +  promoter       SV40 promoter: SV40 enhancer and early promoter
   7101..8126    +  CDS            HygR: aminoglycoside phosphotransferase from E. coli; aph(4)-Ia; confers resistance to hygromycin
   8133..8237    +  misc_feature   WPRE (fragment): woodchuck hepatitis virus posttranscriptional regulatory element
   8249..8370    +  polyA_signal   SV40 poly(A) signal: SV40 polyadenylation signal
   8937..9404    +  CDS            B (fragment): PORTL_LAMBD - Experimental evidence at protein level: Swiss-Prot protein existence level 1. Forms the portal vertex of the capsid (PubMed:6228056, PubMed:6232391). This portal plays critical roles in head assembly, genome packaging, neck/tail attachment, and genome ejection (Probable). The portal protein multimerizes as a single ring-shaped homododecamer arranged around a central channel (PubMed:6232391). Binds to the terminase subunits to form the packaging machine (PubMed:7799432). From Escherichia phage lambda (Bacteriophage lambda).
   9442..9458    -  protein_bind   lac operator: The lac repressor binds to the lac operator to inhibit transcription in E. coli. This inhibition can be relieved by adding lactose or isopropyl-β-D-thiogalactopyranoside (IPTG). lac repressor encoded by lacI
   9466..9496    -  promoter       lac promoter: promoter for the E. coli lac operon
   9511..9532    -  protein_bind   CAP binding site: CAP binding activates transcription in the presence of cAMP. E. coli catabolite activator protein
   9545..47      -  CDS            lacI (fragment) (across the origin): lac repressor; lacI; The lac repressor binds to the lac operator to inhibit transcription in E. coli. This inhibition can be relieved by adding lactose or isopropyl-β-D-thiogalactopyranoside (IPTG).
>Addgene plasmid #160045 | vYM112_PB-pEF1a-optiPIN2-HA(Hygro) | addgene full sequence | sequence record 318473 | Addgene NGS Result
AATGAATCGGCCAACGCGCGGGGAGAGGCGGTTTGCGTATTGGGCGCTCTTCCGCTTCCTCGCTCACTGA
CTCGCTGCGCTCGGTCGTTCGGCTGCGGCGAGCGGTATCAGCTCACTCAAAGGCGGTAATACGGTTATCC
ACAGAATCAGGGGATAACGCAGGAAAGAACATGTGAGCAAAAGGCCAGCAAAAGGCCAGGAACCGTAAAA
AGGCCGCGTTGCTGGCGTTTTTCCATAGGCTCCGCCCCCCTGACGAGCATCACAAAAATCGACGCTCAAG
TCAGAGGTGGCGAAACCCGACAGGACTATAAAGATACCAGGCGTTTCCCCCTGGAAGCTCCCTCGTGCGC
TCTCCTGTTCCGACCCTGCCGCTTACCGGATACCTGTCCGCCTTTCTCCCTTCGGGAAGCGTGGCGCTTT
CTCATAGCTCACGCTGTAGGTATCTCAGTTCGGTGTAGGTCGTTCGCTCCAAGCTGGGCTGTGTGCACGA
ACCCCCCGTTCAGCCCGACCGCTGCGCCTTATCCGGTAACTATCGTCTTGAGTCCAACCCGGTAAGACAC
GACTTATCGCCACTGGCAGCAGCCACTGGTAACAGGATTAGCAGAGCGAGGTATGTAGGCGGTGCTACAG
AGTTCTTGAAGTGGTGGCCTAACTACGGCTACACTAGAAGAACAGTATTTGGTATCTGCGCTCTGCTGAA
GCCAGTTACCTTCGGAAAAAGAGTTGGTAGCTCTTGATCCGGCAAACAAACCACCGCTGGTAGCGGTGGT
TTTTTTGTTTGCAAGCAGCAGATTACGCGCAGAAAAAAAGGATCTCAAGAAGATCCTTTGATCTTTTCTA
CGGGGTCTGACGCTCAGTGGAACGAAAACTCACGTTAAGGGATTTTGGTCATGAGATTATCAAAAAGGAT
CTTCACCTAGATCCTTTTAAATTAAAAATGAAGTTTTAAATCAATCTAAAGTATATATGAGTAAACTTGG
TCTGACAGTTACCAATGCTTAATCAGTGAGGCACCTATCTCAGCGATCTGTCTATTTCGTTCATCCATAG
TTGCCTGACTCCCCGTCGTGTAGATAACTACGATACGGGAGGGCTTACCATCTGGCCCCAGTGCTGCAAT
GATACCGCGAGATCCACGCTCACCGGCTCCAGATTTATCAGCAATAAACCAGCCAGCCGGAAGGGCCGAG
CGCAGAAGTGGTCCTGCAACTTTATCCGCCTCCATCCAGTCTATTAATTGTTGCCGGGAAGCTAGAGTAA
GTAGTTCGCCAGTTAATAGTTTGCGCAACGTTGTTGCCATTGCTACAGGCATCGTGGTGTCACGCTCGTC
GTTTGGTATGGCTTCATTCAGCTCCGGTTCCCAACGATCAAGGCGAGTTACATGATCCCCCATGTTGTGC
AAAAAAGCGGTTAGCTCCTTCGGTCCTCCGATCGTTGTCAGAAGTAAGTTGGCCGCAGTGTTATCACTCA
TGGTTATGGCAGCACTGCATAATTCTCTTACTGTCATGCCATCCGTAAGATGCTTTTCTGTGACTGGTGA
GTACTCAACCAAGTCATTCTGAGAATAGTGTATGCGGCGACCGAGTTGCTCTTGCCCGGCGTCAATACGG
GATAATACCGCGCCACATAGCAGAACTTTAAAAGTGCTCATCATTGGAAAACGTTCTTCGGGGCGAAAAC
TCTCAAGGATCTTACCGCTGTTGAGATCCAGTTCGATGTAACCCACTCGTGCACCCAACTGATCTTCAGC
ATCTTTTACTTTCACCAGCGTTTCTGGGTGAGCAAAAACAGGAAGGCAAAATGCCGCAAAAAAGGGAATA
AGGGCGACACGGAAATGTTGAATACTCATACTCTTCCTTTTTCAATATTATTGAAGCATTTATCAGGGTT
ATTGTCTCATGAGCGGATACATATTTGAATGTATTTAGAAAAATAAACAAATAGGGGTTCCGCGCACATT
TCCCCGAAAAGTGCCACCTAAATTGTAAGCGTTAATATTTTGTTAAAATTCGCGTTAAATTTTTGTTAAA
TCAGCTCATTTTTTAACCAATAGGCCGAAATCGGCAAAATCCCTTATAAATCAAAAGAATAGACCGAGAT
AGGGT
[37 nt withheld, positions 2106-2142]
AAAGAACGTGGACTCCAACGTCAAAGG
[49 nt withheld, positions 2170-2218]
T
[91 nt withheld, positions 2220-2310]
G
[124 nt withheld, positions 2312-2435]
CCCATTCGCCATTCAGGCTGCGCAACTGTTGGGAAGGGCGATCGGTGCGGGCCTCTTCGCTATTACGCCA
GCTGGCGAAAGGGGGATGTGCTGCAAGGCGATTAAGTTGGGTAACGCCAGGGTTTTCCCAGTCACGACGT
TGTAAAACGACGGCCAGTGAGCGCGCCTCGTTCATTCACGTTTTTGAACCCGTGGAGGACGGGCAGACTC
GCGGTGCAAATGTGTTTTACAGCGTGATGGAGCAGATGAAGATGCTCGACACGCTGCAGAACACGCAGCT
AGATTAACCCTAGAAAGATAATCATATTGTGACGTACGTTAAAGATAATCATGTGTAAAATTGACGCATG
TGTTTTATCGGTCTGTATATCGAGGTTTATTTATTAATTTGAATAGATATTAAGTTTTATTATATTTACA
CTTACATACTAATAATAAATTCAACAAACAATTTATTTATGTTTATTTATTTATTAAAAAAAACAAAAAC
TCAAAATTTCTTCTATAAAGTAACAAAACTTTTATGAGGGACAGCCCCCCCCCAAAGCCCCCAGGGATGT
AATTACGTCCCTCCCCCGCTAGGGGGCAGCAGCGAGCCGCCCGGGGCTCCGCTCCGGTCCGGCGCTCCCC
CCGCATCCCCGAGCCGGCAGCGTGCGGGGACAGCCCGGGCACGGGGAAGGTGGCACGGGATCGCTTTCCT
CTGAACGCTTCTCGCTGCTCTTTGAGCCTGCAGACACCTGGGGGGATACGGGGAAAAGGCCTCCACGGCC
AGCACCTGCGTGACGTACGTGAGGCTCCGGTGCCCGTCAGTGGGCAGAGCGCACATCGCCCACAGTCCCC
GAGAAGTTGGGGGGAGGGGTCGGCAATTGAACCGGTGCCTAGAGAAGGTGGCGCGGGGTAAACTGGGAAA
GTGATGTCGTGTACTGGCTCCGCCTTTTTCCCGAGGGTGGGGGAGAACCGTATATAAGTGCAGTAGTCGC
CGTGAACGTTCTTTTTCGCAACGGGTTTGCCGCCAGAACACAGGTAAGTGCCGTGTGTGGTTCCCGCGGG
CCTGGCCTCTTTACGGGTTATGGCCCTTGCGTGCCTTGAATTACTTCCACCTGGCTGCAGTACGTGATTC
TTGATCCCGAGCTTCGGGTTGGAAGTGGGTGGGAGAGTTCGAGGCCTTGCGCTTAAGGAGCCCCTTCGCC
TCGTGCTTGAGTTGAGGCCTGGCCTGGGCGCTGGGGCCGCCGCGTGCGAATCTGGTGGCACCTTCGCGCC
TGTCTCGCTGCTTTCGATAAGTCTCTAGCCATTTAAAATTTTTGATGACCTGCTGCGACGCTTTTTTTCT
GGCAAGATAGTCTTGTAAATGCGGGCCAAGATCTGCACACTGGTATTTCGGTTTTTGGGGCCGCGGGCGG
CGACGGGGCCCGTGCGTCCCAGCGCACATGTTCGGCGAGGCGGGGCCTGCGAGCGCGGCCACCGAGAATC
GGACGGGGGTAGTCTCAAGCTGGCCGGCCTGCTCTGGTGCCTGGCCTCGCGCCGCCGTGTATCGCCCCGC
CCTGGGCGGCAAGGCTGGCCCGGTCGGCACCAGTTGCGTGAGCGGAAAGATGGCCGCTTCCCGGCCCTGC
TGCAGGGAGCTCAAAATGGAGGACGCGGCGCTCGGGAGAGCGGGCGGGTGAGTCACCCACACAAAGGAAA
AGGGCCTTTCCGTCCTCAGCCGTCGCTTCATGTGACTCCACGGAGTACCGGGCGCCGTCCAGGCACCTCG
ATTAGTTCTCGAGCTTTTGGAGTACGTCGTCTTTAGGTTGGGGGGAGGGGTTTTATGCGATGGAGTTTCC
CCACACTGAGTGGGTGGAGACTGAAGTTAGGCCAGCTTGGCACTTGATGTAATTCTCCTTGGAATTTGCC
CTTTTTGAGTTTGGATCTTGGTTCATTCTCAAGCCTCAGACAGTGGTTCAAAGTTTTTTTCTTCCATTTC
AGGTGTCGTGAACCTTCACGCAGGTGGAATTCTAACTATAACGGTCCTAAGGTAGCGAAGGTCTGCGTAA
TGATCACTGGCAAAGATATGTACGATGTCCTTGCTGCAATGGTACCACTCTATGTAGCAATGATTCTTGC
TTATGGCAGTGTCCGCTGGTGGGGCATATTTACACCCGATCAGTGCAGCGGGATCAATCGGTTCGTTGCC
GTTTTTGCAGTACCCCTCCTTTCATTCCACTTCATTTCAAGCAATGATCCTTACGCAATGAATTATCACT
TTCTCGCTGCAGACAGTCTTCAGAAAGTGGTAATCTTGGCAGCACTCTTTCTTTGGCAGGCCTTCTCTAG
AAGAGGCTCTTTGGAGTGGATGATTACCCTCTTCTCTCTTTCTACTCTCCCCAACACATTGGTGATGGGC
ATACCTCTTCTTAGAGCAATGTACGGGGATTTCTCTGGCAACCTCATGGTCCAGATCGTGGTGCTTCAGT
CTATCATATGGTATACCCTTATGCTGTTCCTTTTTGAGTTCCGCGGGGCAAAACTGCTCATAAGTGAACA
ATTCCCAGAGACCGCCGGGTCTATCACCAGCTTCCGGGTGGACTCTGACGTAATAAGCCTGAACGGGAGA
GAACCCCTTCAAACAGACGCTGAAATAGGAGACGATGGTAAGTTGCATGTCGTAGTACGGAGGTCAAGCG
CTGCTTCCTCAATGATATCTAGTTTCAACAAATCCCATGGAGGCGGCCTTAATTCTAGTATGATAACACC
AAGAGCCAGCAATCTCACAGGCGTAGAAATTTACTCAGTGCAGTCAAGTAGGGAACCAACCCCACGCGCC
TCCTCTTTTAATCAAACTGACTTTTATGCCATGTTTAACGCAAGTAAGGCCCCTAGCCCTAGACACGGCT
ATACTAATAGTTACGGGGGCGCTGGGGCTGGCCCAGGAGGTGATGTCTACAGTTTGCAATCAAGTAAGGG
GGTAACTCCTCGCACTTCAAACTTTGACGAGGAAGTAATGAAGACTGCCAAGAAAGCAGGAAGGGGCGGA
CGCAGTATGTCAGGGGAACTGTACAACAATAACTCAGTTCCTTCTTATCCACCACCTAACCCAATGTTTA
CAGGCTCAACCTCTGGTGCATCAGGCGTAAAGAAAAAGGAAAGCGGTGGAGGCGGCTCCGGAGGTGGCGT
CGGCGTAGGAGGCCAGAACAAAGAGATGAACATGTTTGTTTGGAGTTCCAGTGCTAGCCCAGTCAGTGAG
GCTAATGCCAAAAACGCAATGACCCGGGGTTCTAGCACAGATGTTTCTACCGACCCAAAGGTGTCTATCC
CTCCACATGATAATTTGGCAACCAAAGCCATGCAAAACCTCATCGAAAATATGAGTCCTGGCAGAAAGGG
CCATGTGGAGATGGATCAAGATGGAAACAATGGTGGTAAAAGCCCTTATATGGGGAAAAAAGGCTCAGAC
GTCGAAGATGGCGGACCTGGACCTAGAAAACAGCAGATGCCCCCAGCTTCCGTAATGACACGACTCATCC
TTATTATGGTGTGGCGGAAACTCATACGCAATCCAAACACCTACAGCAGCTTGTTTGGGCTCGCCTGGTC
TCTTGTATCATTCAAGTGGAACATTAAAATGCCAACAATAATGAGCGGGTCTATCTCTATTCTTTCAGAT
GCTGGTTTGGGTATGGCCATGTTTAGTTTGGGCCTGTTCATGGCTCTCCAACCCAAGATAATTGCTTGTG
GAAAGTCTGTAGCCGGCTTTGCTATGGCCGTGCGGTTCCTCACAGGACCTGCCGTAATAGCAGCTACTTC
AATCGCCATAGGTATCAGGGGTGACCTGCTTCACATTGCTATTGTTCAAGCCGCCTTGCCTCAGGGCATC
GTACCTTTCGTCTTTGCTAAGGAATATAACGTTCATCCTGACATACTCTCCACCGCTGTCATCTTCGGGA
TGTTGGTTGCATTGCCAGTAACAGTTCTGTACTACGTTCTTCTTGGCCTTGGCGGAAGCGGCTATCCGTA
CGACGTACCAGACTACGCATAAACCTCATTACCCTGTTATCCCTAGCCTCGACTGTGCCTTCTAGTTGCC
AGCCATCTGTTGTTTGCCCCTCCCCCGTGCCTTCCTTGACCCTGGAAGGTGCCACTCCCACTGTCCTTTC
CTAATAAAATGAGGAAATTGCATCGCATTGTCTGAGTAGGTGTCATTCTATTCTGGGGGGTGGGGTGGGG
CAGGACAGCAAGGGGGAGGATTGGGAAGACAATAGCAGGCATGCTGGGGACGCGGCCGCAATTTAACGCG
AATTAATTCTGTGGAATGTGTGTCAGTTAGGGTGTGGAAAGTCCCCAGGCTCCCCAGCAGGCAGAAGTAT
GCAAAGCATGCATCTCAATTAGTCAGCAACCAGGTGTGGAAAGTCCCCAGGCTCCCCAGCAGGCAGAAGT
ATGCAAAGCATGCATCTCAATTAGTCAGCAACCATAGTCCCGCCCCTAACTCCGCCCATCCCGCCCCTAA
CTCCGCCCAGTTCCGCCCATTCTCCGCCCCATGGCTGACTAATTTTTTTTATTTATGCAGAGGCCGAGGC
CGCCTCTGCCTCTGAGCTATTCCAGAAGTAGTGAGGAGGCTTTTTTGGAGGCCTAGGCTTTTGCAAAAAG
CTCCCGGGAGCTTGTATATCCATTTTCGGATCTGATCAGCACGTGATGAAAAAGCCTGAACTCACCGCGA
CGTCTGTCGAGAAGTTTCTGATCGAAAAGTTCGACAGCGTCTCCGACCTGATGCAGCTCTCGGAGGGCGA
AGAATCTCGTGCTTTCAGCTTCGATGTAGGAGGGCGTGGATATGTCCTGCGGGTAAATAGCTGCGCCGAT
GGTTTCTACAAAGATCGTTATGTTTATCGGCACTTTGCATCGGCCGCGCTCCCGATTCCGGAAGTGCTTG
ACATTGGGGAATTCAGCGAGAGCCTGACCTATTGCATCTCCCGCCGTGCACAGGGTGTCACGTTGCAAGA
CCTGCCTGAAACCGAACTGCCCGCTGTTCTGCAGCCGGTCGCGGAGGCCATGGATGCGATCGCTGCGGCC
GATCTTAGCCAGACGAGCGGGTTCGGCCCATTCGGACCGCAAGGAATCGGTCAATACACTACATGGCGTG
ATTTCATATGCGCGATTGCTGATCCCCATGTGTATCACTGGCAAACTGTGATGGACGACACCGTCAGTGC
GTCCGTCGCGCAGGCTCTCGATGAGCTGATGCTTTGGGCCGAGGACTGCCCCGAAGTCCGGCACCTCGTG
CACGCGGATTTCGGCTCCAACAATGTCCTGACGGACAATGGCCGCATAACAGCGGTCATTGACTGGAGCG
AGGCGATGTTCGGGGATTCCCAATACGAGGTCGCCAACATCTTCTTCTGGAGGCCGTGGTTGGCTTGTAT
GGAGCAGCAGACGCGCTACTTCGAGCGGAGGCATCCGGAGCTTGCAGGATCGCCGCGGCTCCGGGCGTAT
ATGCTCCGCATTGGTCTTGACCAACTCTATCAGAGCTTGGTTGACGGCAATTTCGATGATGCAGCTTGGG
CGCAGGGTCGATGCGACGCAATCGTCCGATCCGGAGCCGGGACTGTCGGGCGTACACAAATCGCCCGCAG
AAGCGCGGCCGTCTGGACCGATGGCTGTGTAGAAGTACTCGCCGATAGTGGAAACCGACGCCCCAGCACT
CGTCCGAGGGCAAAGGAATAGGTCGACAATCAACCTCTGGATTACAAAATTTGTGAAAGATTGACTGGTA
TTCTTAACTATGTTGCTCCTTTTACGCTATGTGGATACGCTGCTTTAATGCCTTTGTATCATCCCTAGAA
TTCAACTTGTTTATTGCAGCTTATAATGGTTACAAATAAAGCAATAGCATCACAAATTTCACAAATAAAG
CATTTTTTTCACTGCATTCTAGTTGTGGTTTGTCCAAACTCATCAATGTATCTTAGGCCCATTGGTATGG
CTTTTTCCCCGTATCCCCCCAGGTGTCTGCAGGCTCAAAGAGCAGCGAGAAGCGTTCAGAGGAAAGCGAT
CCCGTGCCACCTTCCCCGTGCCCGGGCTGTCCCCGCACGCTGCCGGCTCGGGGATGCGGGGGGAGCGCCG
GACCGGAGCGGAGCCCCGGGCGGCTCGCTGCTGCCCCCTAGCGGGGGAGGGACGTAATTACATCCCTGGG
GGCTTTGGGGGGGGGCTGTCCCTGATATCTATAACAAGAAAATATATATATAATAAGTTATCACGTAAGT
AGAACATGAAATAACAATATAATTATCGTATGAGTTAAATCTTAAAAGTCACGTAAAAGATAATCATGCG
TCATTTTGACTCACGCGGTCGTTATAGTTCAAAATCAGTGACACTTACCGCATTGACAAGCACGCCTCAC
GGGAGCTCCAAGCGGCGACTGAGATGTCCTAAATGCACAGCGACGGATTCGCGCTATTTAGAAAGAGAGA
GCAATATTTCAAGAATGCATGCGTCAATTTTACGCAGACTATCTTTCTAGGGTTAATCTAGCTGCATCAG
GATCATATCGTCGGGTCTTTTTTCCGGCTCAGTCATCGCCCAAGCTGGCGCTATCTGGGCATCGGGGAGG
AAGAAGCCCGTGCCTTTTCCCGCGAGGTTGAAGCGGCATGGAAAGAGTTTGCCGAGGATGACTGCTGCTG
CATTGACGTTGAGCGAAAACGCACGTTTACCATGATGATTCGGGAAGGTGTGGCCATGCACGCCTTTAAC
GGTGAACTGTTCGTTCAGGCCACCTGGGATACCAGTTCGTCGCGGCTTTTCCGGACACAGTTCCGGATGG
TCAGCCCGAAGCGCATCAGCAACCCGAACAATACCGGCGACAGCCGGAACTGCCGTGCCGGTGTGCAGAT
TAATGACAGCGGTGCGGCGCTGGGATATTACGTCAGCGAGGACGGGTATCCTGGCTGGATGCCGCAGAAA
TGGACATGGATACCCCGTGAGTTACCCGGCGGGCGCGCTTGGCGTAATCATGGTCATAGCTGTTTCCTGT
GTGAAATTGTTATCCGCTCACAATTCCACACAACATACGAGCCGGAAGCATAAAGTGTAAAGCCTGGGGT
GCCTAATGAGTGAGCTAACTCACATTAATTGCGTTGCGCTCACTGCCCGCTTTCCAGTCGGGAAACCTGT
CGTGCCAGCTGCATT
